>Addgene plasmid #202287 | plYJP022-int7 | addgene full sequence | sequence record 408096 | Addgene NGS Result
GACGAAAGGGCCTCGTGATACGCCTATTTTTATAGGTTAATGTCATGATAATAATGGTTTCTTAGACGTC
AGGTGGCACTTTTCGGGGAAATGTGCGCGGAACCCCTATTTGTTTATTTTTCTAAATACATTCAAATATG
TATCCGCTCATGAGACAATAACCCTGATAAATGCTTCAATAATATTGAAAAAGGAAGAGTATGAGTATTC
AACATTTCCGTGTCGCCCTTATTCCCTTTTTTGCGGCATTTTGCCTTCCTGTTTTTGCTCACCCAGAAAC
GCTGGTGAAAGTAAAAGATGCTGAAGATCAGTTGGGTGCACGAGTGGGTTACATCGAACTGGATCTCAAC
AGCGGTAAGATCCTTGAGAGTTTTCGCCCCGAAGAACGTTTTCCAATGATGAGCACTTTTAAAGTTCTGC
TATGTGGCGCGGTATTATCCCGTATTGACGCCGGGCAAGAGCAACTCGGTCGCCGCATACACTATTCTCA
GAATGACTTGGTTGAGTACTCACCAGTCACAGAAAAGCATCTTACGGATGGCATGACAGTAAGAGAATTA
TGCAGTGCTGCCATAACCATGAGTGATAACACTGCGGCCAACTTACTTCTGACAACGATCGGAGGACCGA
AGGAGCTAACCGCTTTTTTGCACAACATGGGGGATCATGTAACTCGCCTTGATCGTTGGGAACCGGAGCT
GAATGAAGCCATACCAAACGACGAGCGTGACACCACGATGCCTGTAGCAATGGCAACAACGTTGCGCAAA
CTATTAACTGGCGAACTACTTACTCTAGCTTCCCGGCAACAATTAATAGACTGGATGGAGGCGGATAAAG
TTGCAGGACCACTTCTGCGCTCGGCCCTTCCGGCTGGCTGGTTTATTGCTGATAAATCTGGAGCCGGTGA
GCGTGGGTCTCGCGGTATCATTGCAGCACTGGGGCCAGATGGTAAGCCCTCCCGTATCGTAGTTATCTAC
ACGACGGGGAGTCAGGCAACTATGGATGAACGAAATAGACAGATCGCTGAGATAGGTGCCTCACTGATTA
AGCATTGGTAACTGTCAGACCAAGTTTACTCATATATACTTTAGATTGATTTAAAACTTCATTTTTAATT
TAAAAGGATCTAGGTGAAGATCCTTTTTGATAATCTCATGACCAAAATCCCTTAACGTGAGTTTTCGTTC
CACTGAGCGTCAGACCCCGTAGAAAAGATCAAAGGATCTTCTTGAGATCCTTTTTTTCTGCGCGTAATCT
GCTGCTTGCAAACAAAAAAACCACCGCTACCAGCGGTGGTTTGTTTGCCGGATCAAGAGCTACCAACTCT
TTTTCCGAAGGTAACTGGCTTCAGCAGAGCGCAGATACCAAATACTGTTCTTCTAGTGTAGCCGTAGTTA
GGCCACCACTTCAAGAACTCTGTAGCACCGCCTACATACCTCGCTCTGCTAATCCTGTTACCAGCCGGTT
GTCAGCCGTTAAGTGTTCCTGTGTCACTCAAAATTGCTTTGAGAGGCTCTAAGGGCTTCTCAGTGCGTTA
CATCCCTGGCTTGTTGTCCACAACCGTTAAACCTTAAAAGCTTTAAAAGCCTTATATATTCTTTTTTTTC
TTATAAAACTTAAAACCTTAGAGGCTATTTAAGTTGCTGATTTATATTAATTTTATTGTTCAAACATGAG
AGCTTAGTACGTGAAACATGAGAGCTTAGTACGTTAGCCATGAGAGCTTAGTACGTTAGCCATGAGGGTT
TAGTTCGTTAAACATGAGAGCTTAGTACGTTAAACTTGAGAGCTTAGTACGTGAAACATGAGAGCTTAGT
ACGTACTATCAACAGGTTGAACTGCCCATGTTCTTTCCTGCGTTATCAGAGCTTATCGGCCAGCCTCGCA
GAGCAGGATTCCCGTTGAGCACCGCCAGGTGCGAATAAGGGACAGTGAAGAAGGAACACCCGCTCGCGGG
TGGGCCTACTTCACCTATCCTGCCCGGCTGACGCCGTTGGATACACCAAGGAAAGTCTACACGAACCCTT
TGGCAAAATCCTGTATATCGTGCGAAAAAGGATGGATATACCGAAAAAATCGCTATAATGACCCCGAAGC
AGGGTTATGCAGCGGAAAGTATACCTTAAATGTTCTTTCCTGCGTTATCCCCTGATTCTGTGGATAACCG
TATTACCGCCTTTGAGTGAGCTGATACCGCTCGCCGCAGCCGAACGACCGAGCGCAGCGAGTCAGTGAGC
GAGGAAGCGGAAGAGCGCCCAATACGCAAACCGCCTCTCCCCGCGCGTTGGCCGATTCATTAATGCAGCT
GGCACGACAGGTTTCCCGACTGGAAAGCGGGCAGTGAGCGCAACGCAATTAATGTGAGTTAGCTCACTCA
TTAGGCACCCCAGGCTTTACACTTTATGCTTCCGGCTCGTATGTTGTGTGGAATTGTGAGCGGATAACAA
TTTCACACAGGAAACAGCTATGACCATGATTACGAATTCGGCTTGCGGCCGCTTCTAGAGGGCGCGCCTT
TACAGCTAGCTCAGTCCTAGGTATTATGCTAGCCAGTTAGCTGTCACCGGATGTGCTTTCCGGTCTGATG
AGTCCGTGAGGACGAAACAGCCTCTACAAATAATTTTGTTTAATCACACAGGAAAGTACTAGATGAAAGT
GGCCATTTATGTTCGTGTTAGCACCGATGAACAGGCCAAAGAAGGTTTTAGCATTCCGGCACAGCGTGAA
CGTCTGCGTGCATTTTGTGCAAGCCAGGGTTGGGAAATTGTGCAAGAATATATTGAAGAAGGTTGGAGCG
CAAAAGATCTGGATCGTCCGCAGATGCAGCGTCTGCTGAAAGATATCAAAAAAGGCAACATTGATATTGT
GCTGGTGTATCGTCTGGATCGCCTGACCCGTAGCGTTCTGGATCTGTATCTGCTGCTGCAGACCTTTGAA
AAATACAATGTGGCATTTCGTAGCGCCACCGAAGTTTATGATACCAGCACCGCAATGGGTCGTCTGTTTA
TTACCCTGGTTGCAGCACTGGCACAGTGGGAACGTGAAAATCTGGCAGAACGTGTTAAATTTGGTATCGA
GCAGATGATCGATGAAGGTAAAAAACCGGGTGGTCATAGCCCGTATGGTTACAAATTTGATAAAGACTTC
AATTGCACCATTATTGAGGAAGAAGCAGACGTTGTTCGTATGATCTATCGCATGTATTGTGATGGTTATG
GCTATCGTAGCATTGCAGATCGTCTGAATGAACTGATGGTTAAACCGCGTATTGCCAAAGAATGGAATCA
TAATAGCGTGCGTGATATCCTGACCAACGATATCTATATTGGCACCTATCGTTGGGGTGATAAAGTTGTT
CCGAATAATCATCCGCCTATTATTAGCGAAACCCTGTTCAAAAAAGCCCAGAAAGAAAAAGAAAAACGTG
GCGTTGATCGTAAACGCGTTGGTAAATTTCTGTTTACCGGTCTGCTGCAGTGTGGTAATTGTGGTGGCCA
TAAAATGCAGGGCCATTTTGATAAACGTGAGCAGAAAACCTATTACCGTTGTACCAAATGTCACCGCATT
ACCAACGAAAAAAACATTCTGGAACCGCTGCTGGATGAAATTCAGCTGCTGATTACCAGCAAAGAATACT
TTATGAGCAAATTCAGCGACCGCTATGATCAGCAAGAGGTTGTTGATGTTAGCGCACTGACAAAAGAACT
GGAAAAAATCAAACGCCAGAAAGAGAAATGGTACGATCTGTATATGGATGATCGTAACCCGATTCCGAAA
GAAGAACTGTTTGCCAAAATTAACGAACTGAACAAAAAAGAAGAAGAAATCTATAGCAAGCTGAGCGAAG
TGGAAGAAGATAAAGAACCGGTTGAAGAGAAATATAACCGCCTGAGCAAAATGATCGATTTTAAACAGCA
GTTTGAGCAGGCCAACGACTTTACCAAAAAAGAGCTGCTGTTCAGCATCTTCGAAAAGATTGTGATTTAT
CGCGAGAAAGGCAAGCTGAAAAAAATCACCCTGGATTACCCCCTGAAATAAGTGGTTAGGCTAGCTACAT
TTAATGACAATGTGCAGGTTGTCATATTGGTCATTTATTCCGTAACTCGGGTCATAAGGAGTGGCGTATT
TTTGTTTGGTTTAATCCAATGCAAGAACGGAAATGGACTCGATTTACTCATTTGCCTTTATTAAGTCGAG
CTAAGGTGGTTAACAGTACAACAAAGCAAATAAATAAGGCGGATCGTGTGATTGAGTTTGAAGCATCGGA
TCTTCAACGAGCCAAAATAATCGGGATCCTCTAGAGTCGACCTGCAGGCATGCAAGCTTGGCACTGGCCG
TCGTTTTACAACGTCGTGACTGGGAAAACCCTGGCGTTACCCAACTTAATCGCCTTGCAGCACATCCCCC
TTTCGCCAGCTGGCGTAATAGCGAAGAGGCCCGCACCGATCGCCCTTCCCAACAGTTGCGCAGCCTGAAT
GGCGAATGGCGCCTGATGCGGTATTTTCTCCTTACGCATCTGTGCGGTATTTCACACCGCATATGGTGCA
CTCTCAGTACAATCTGCTCTGATGCCGCATAGTTAAGCCAGCCCCGACACCCGCCAACACCCGCTGACGC
GCCCTGACGGGCTTGTCTGCTCCCGGCATCCGCTTACAGACAAGCTGTGACCGTCTCCGGGAGCTGCATG
TGTCAGAGGTTTTCACCGTCATCACCGAAACGCGCGA
Features (pLannotate 1.2.2; 18 found; start..end, strand, type, name):
     96..200     +  promoter       AmpR promoter: bla
    201..1061    +  CDS            AmpR: β-lactamase; bla; confers resistance to ampicillin, carbenicillin, and related antibiotics
   1232..1464    +  rep_origin     ori (fragment): high-copy-number ColE1/pMB1/pBR322/pUC origin of replication
   1470..1845    -  rep_origin     R6K γ ori: γ replication origin from E. coli plasmid R6K; requires the R6K initiator protein pi for replication
   1877..1985    -  oriT           oriT: incP origin of transfer
   2130..2253    +  rep_origin     RSF ori (fragment): Plasmids containing the RSF 1030 origin of replication can be propagated in E. coli cells that contain additional plasmids with compatible origins.
   2255..2347    +  CDS            lacI (fragment): lac repressor; lacI; The lac repressor binds to the lac operator to inhibit transcription in E. coli. This inhibition can be relieved by adding lactose or isopropyl-β-D-thiogalactopyranoside (IPTG).
   2360..2381    +  protein_bind   CAP binding site: CAP binding activates transcription in the presence of cAMP. E. coli catabolite activator protein
   2396..2426    +  promoter       lac promoter: promoter for the E. coli lac operon
   2434..2450    +  protein_bind   lac operator: The lac repressor binds to the lac operator to inhibit transcription in E. coli. This inhibition can be relieved by adding lactose or isopropyl-β-D-thiogalactopyranoside (IPTG). lac repressor encoded by lacI
   2522..2553    +  promoter       J23119 promoter (fragment): bacterial promoter (Registry of Standard Biological Parts BBa J23119)
   2561..2610    +  misc_RNA       sTRSV HHRz: hammerhead ribozyme from the tobacco ringspot virus satellite RNA (Khvorova et al., 2003)
   2659..2856    +  CDS            YIM3_BPPH1 (fragment): Protein inferred from homology: Swiss-Prot protein existence level 3. From Bacillus phage phi105 (Bacteriophage phi-105).
   4083..4292    +  CDS            tnsE (fragment): TNSE_ECOLX - Experimental evidence at protein level: Swiss-Prot protein existence level 1. TnsABC + TnsD promote high-frequency insertion of Tn7 into a specific target site known as att-Tn7 whereas TnsABC + TnsE promote low-frequency insertion into many different sites. From Escherichia coli.
   4293..4329    +  misc_feature   MCS (fragment): pUC18/19 multiple cloning site
   4332..4486    +  CDS            lacZα (fragment): LacZα fragment of β-galactosidase; lacZ fragment
   4492..4591    -  misc_feature   bom (fragment): basis of mobility region from pBR322
   4693..1       -  CDS            rop (fragment) (across the origin): Rop protein, which maintains plasmids at low copy number; rop
