[The description below was written by a language model from this plasmid's Addgene catalogue record and pLannotate feature annotations shown in this document.]
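Description:
plYJP022-int7 is a 4.7 kb bacterial expression plasmid on an R6K backbone that supplies the integrase Int7, described in the record as the enzyme acting on the LPattB7 site, one of the attB-type genomic landing pads used in engineered Escherichia coli Nissle. The annotated R6K γ origin requires the pi initiator protein supplied in trans, so the plasmid replicates only in pir-expressing hosts such as the listed Pir1 strain, where it is catalogued as low copy. In a strain lacking pi it cannot be maintained, which suits a helper intended to provide integrase activity only transiently. Selection is by ampicillin through a bla cassette with its own promoter. An incP oriT is also present, which would allow mobilisation by conjugation from a donor carrying the transfer functions.

The int7 insert is listed as synthetic, and the automated annotation does not label a complete integrase reading frame. Only a short fragment with homology to a Bacillus phage phi105 protein is called at the start of a largely unannotated region of roughly 1.4 kb, which is presumably where the integrase gene lies. Upstream of it are a fragment matching the constitutive J23119 promoter and an sTRSV hammerhead ribozyme, a self-cleaving element commonly used as an insulator to standardise the 5′ end of a transcript. A CAP site, lac promoter and lac operator sit further upstream, but only a fragment of lacI is present, and the record does not state which promoter drives int7. The remaining hits (ColE1 and RSF origins, tnsE, MCS, lacZα, bom and rop) are all short fragments, likely backbone remnants rather than functional parts.
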