Addgene plasmid #202287: plYJP022-int7
Purpose: Plasmid containing integrase for LPattB7 site
Depositing lab: Christopher Voigt. Depositing organization: Massachusetts Institute of Technology. Publication: Redesign of an Escherichia coli Nissle treatment for phenylketonuria using insulated genomic landing pads and genetic circuits to reduce burden. Triassi AJ, Fields BD, Monahan CE, Means JM, Park Y, Doosthosseini H, Padmakumar JP, Isabella VM, Voigt CA. Cell Syst. 2023 Jun 21;14(6):512-524.e12. doi: 10.1016/j.cels.2023.05.004. PubMed 37348465.
Backbone
  Vector backbone: R6K
  Vector type: Bacterial Expression
Growth in bacteria
  Bacterial resistance: Ampicillin, 100 μg/mL
  Growth temperature: 37°C
  Growth strain: Pir1
  Copy number: Low Copy
Gene/Insert
  Gene/Insert name: int7
  Species: Synthetic
  Cloning method: Restriction Enzyme; 5′ cloning site unknown (unknown if destroyed)
Terms and licenses: Academic/Nonprofit Terms; Industry Terms: Not Available to Industry
How to cite: plYJP022-int7 was a gift from Christopher Voigt (Addgene plasmid # 202287 ; http://n2t.net/addgene:202287 ; RRID:Addgene_202287)
